>Addgene plasmid #17725 | pJC25R1+8H1Qstop | depositor full sequence | sequence record 8716 | Author sequence
AGCGCCGGTGATGCCGGCCACGATGCGTCCGGCGTAGAGGATCGAGATCTCGATCCCGCGAAATTAATAC
GACTCACTATAGGGGAATTGTGAGCGGATAACAATTCCCCTCTAGAAATAATTTTGTTTAACTTTAAGAA
GGAGATGTACATATGTCGGATTCAAACCAAGGCAACAATCAGCAAAACTACCAGCAATACAGCCAGAACG
GTAACCAACAACAAGGTAACAACAGATACCAAGGTTATCAAGCTTACAATGCTCAAGCCCAACCTGCAGG
TGGGTACTACCAAAATTACCAAGGTTATTCCGGATATCCACAAGGTGGAGGTACTTGGGGTCAACCCCAA
GGAGGAGGTTGGGGTCAACCCCAAGGAGGAGGTTGGGGTCAACCCCAAGGAGGAGGTTGGGGTCAACCCC
AAGGAGGAGGTTGGGGTCAACCCCAAGGAGGAGGTTGGGGTCAACCCCAAGGAGGAGGTTGGGGTCAACC
CCAAGGAGGTGGTTGGGGTCAACCACAAGGCGGCCGTGGAAATTACAAAAACTTCAACTACAATAACAAT
TTGCAAGGATATCAAGCTGGTTTCCAACCACAGTCTCAAGGTATGTCTTTGAACGACTTTCAAAAGCAAC
AAAAGCAGGCCGCTCCCAAACCAAAGAAGACTTTGAAGCTTGTCTCCAGTTCCGGTATCAAGTTGGCCAA
TGCTACCAAGAAGGTTGGCACAAAACCTGCCGAATCTGATAAGAAAGAGGAAGAGAAGTCTGCTGAAACC
AAAGAACCAACTAAAGAGCCAACAAAGGTCGAAGAACCAGTTAAAAAGGAGGAGAAACCAGTCCAGACTG
AAGAAAAGACGGAGGAAAAATCGGAACTTCCAAAGGTAGAAGACCTTAAAATCTCTGAATCAACACATAA
TACCAACAATGCCAATGTTACCAGTGCTGATGCCTTGATCAAGGAACAGGAAGAAGAAGTGGATGACGAA
GTTGTTAACGATTAAGGATCCCGAGCTCGGGCCCTAGCTAACTGATCCGGCTGCTAACAAAGCCCAAAGG
AAGCTGAGTTGGCTGCTGCCACCGCTGAGCAATAACTAGCATAACCCCTTGGGGCCTCTAAACGGGTCTT
GAGGGGTTTTTTGCTGAAAGGAGGAACTATAGATAATTCTTCTTGAAGACGAAAGGGCCTCGTGATACGC
CTATTTTTATAGGTTAATGTCATGATAATAATGGTTTCTTAGACGTCAGGTGGCACTTTTCGGGGAAATG
TGCGCGGAACCCCTATTTGTTTATTTTTCTAAATACATTCAAATATGTATCCGCTCATGAGACAATAACC
CTGATAAATGCTTCAATAATATTGAAAAAGGAAGAGTATGAGTATTCAACATTTCCGTGTCGCCCTTATT
CCCTTTTTTGCGGCATTTTGCCTTCCTGTTTTTGCTCACCCAGAAACGCTGGTGAAAGTAAAAGATGCTG
AAGATCAGTTGGGTGCACGAGTGGGTTACATCGAACTGGATCTCAACAGCGGTAAGATCCTTGAGAGTTT
TCGCCCCGAAGAACGTTTTCCAATGATGAGCACTTTTAAAGTTCTGCTATGTGGCGCGGTATTATCCCGT
GTTGACGCCGGGCAAGAGCAACTCGGTCGCCGCATACACTATTCTCAGAATGACTTGGTTGAGTACTCAC
CAGTCACAGAAAAGCATCTTACGGATGGCATGACAGTAAGAGAATTATGCAGTGCTGCCATAAGCATGAG
TGATAACACTGCGGCCAACTTACTTCTGACAACGATCGGAGGACCGAAGGAGCTAACCGCTTTTTTTCAC
AACATGGGGGATCATGTAACTCGCCTTGATCGTTGGGAACCGGAGCTGAATGAAGCCATACCAAACGACG
AGCGTGACACCACGATGCCTGTAGCAATGGCAACAACGTTGCGCAAACTATTAACTGGCGAACTACTTAC
TCTAGCTTCCCGGCAACAATTAATAGACTGGATGGAGGCGGATAAAGTTGCAGGACCACTTCTGCGCTCG
GCCCTTCCGGCTGGCTGGTTTATTGCTGATAAATCTGGAGCCGGTGAGCGTGGGTCTCGCGGTATCATTG
CAGCACTGGGGCCAGATGGTAAGCCCTCCCGTATCGTAGTTATCTACACGACGGGCAGTCAGGCAACTAT
GGATGAACGAAATAGACAGATCGCTGAGATAGGTGCCTCACTGATTAAGCATTGGTAACTGTCAGACCAA
GTTTACTCATATATACTTTAGATTGATTTAAAACTTCATTTTTAATTTAAAAGGATCTAGGTGAAGATCC
TTTTTGATAATCTCATGACCAAAATCCCTTAACGTGAGTTTTCGTTCCACTGAGCGTCAGACCCCGTAGA
AAAGATCAAAGGATCTTCTTGAGATCCTTTTTTTCTGCGCGTAATCTGCTGCTTGCAAACAAAAAAACCA
CCGCTACCAGCGGTGGTTTGTTTGCCGGATCAAGAGCTACCAACTCTTTTTCCGAAGGTAACTGGCTTCA
GCAGAGCGCAGATACCAAATACTGTCCTTCTAGTGTAGCCGTAGTTAGGCCACCACTTCAAGAACTCTGT
AGCACCGCCTACATACCTCGCTCTGCTAATCCTGTTACCAGTGGCTGCTGCCAGTGGCGATAAGTCGTGT
CTTACCGGGTTGGACTCAAGACGATAGTTACCGGATAAGGCGCAGCGGTCGGGCTGAACGGGGGGTTCGT
GCACACAGCCCAGCTTGGAGCGAACGACCTACACCGAACTGAGATACCTACAGCGTGAGCATTGAGAAAG
CGCCACGCTTCCCGAAGGGAGAAAGGCGGACAGGTATCCGGTAAGCGGCAGGGTCGGAACAGGAGAGCGC
ACGAGGGAGCTTCCAGGGGGGAACGCCTGGTATCTTTATAGTCCTGTCGGGTTTCGCCACCTCTGACTTG
AGCGTCGATTTTTGTGATGCTCGTCAGGGGGGCCGAGCCTATGGAAAAACGCCAGCAACGCGGCCTTTTT
ACGGTTCCTGGCCTTTTGCTGGCCTTTTGCTCACATGTTCTTTCCTGCGTTATCCCCTGATTCTGTGGAT
AACCGTATTACCGCCTTTGAGTGAGCTGATACCGCTCGCCGCAGCCGAACGACCGAGCGCAGCGAGTCAG
TGAGCGAGGAAGCGGAAG
Features (pLannotate 1.2.2; 10 found; start..end, strand, type, name):
      2..43      -  CDS            TcR (fragment): tetracycline efflux protein; tet; confers resistance to tetracycline
     65..83      +  promoter       T7 promoter: promoter for bacteriophage T7 RNA polymerase
     84..108     +  protein_bind   lac operator: The lac repressor binds to the lac operator to inhibit transcription in E. coli. This inhibition can be relieved by adding lactose or isopropyl-β-D-thiogalactopyranoside (IPTG). lac repressor encoded by lacI
    123..145     +  RBS            RBS: efficient ribosome binding site from bacteriophage T7 gene 10 (Olins and Rangwala, 1989)
    153..992     +  CDS            SUP35 (fragment): ERF3_YEAST - Also known as GST1, PNM2, SAL3, SUF12, SUP2. Experimental evidence at protein level: Swiss-Prot protein existence level 1. Involved in translation termination. Stimulates the activity of ERF1. Binds guanine nucleotides. Recruited by polyadenylate-binding protein PAB1 to poly(A)-tails of mRNAs. Interaction with PAB1 is also required for regulation of normal mRNA decay through translation termination-coupled poly(A) shortening. From Saccharomyces cerevisiae (strain ATCC 204508 / S288c) (Baker's yeast).
   1030..1078    +  CDS            SET1 (fragment): solubility-enhancement tag derived from T7 phage gene 10B
   1086..1133    +  terminator     T7 terminator: transcription terminator for bacteriophage T7 RNA polymerase
   1263..1367    +  promoter       AmpR promoter: bla
   1368..2228    +  CDS            AmpR: β-lactamase; bla; confers resistance to ampicillin, carbenicillin, and related antibiotics
   2399..2987    +  rep_origin     ori: high-copy-number ColE1/pMB1/pBR322/pUC origin of replication
