[The description below was written by a language model from this plasmid's Addgene catalogue record and pLannotate feature annotations shown in this document.]
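Description:
pJC25R1+8H1Qstop is a small, high-copy bacterial expression plasmid (about 3.2 kb in the depositor's full sequence) built on the pJC25 backbone and used to produce a modified fragment of the Saccharomyces cerevisiae translation termination factor Sup35 in E. coli. It replicates from a ColE1/pUC-type origin and is selected with ampicillin through a β-lactamase gene driven by its native promoter. A short remnant of a tetracycline resistance gene sits upstream of the expression cassette and is non-functional.

The expression cassette is a pET-style arrangement: a T7 promoter followed by a lac operator, the strong T7 gene 10 ribosome binding site, the Sup35-derived open reading frame of roughly 800 to 840 bp cloned between NdeI and BamHI, and a T7 terminator. Transcription therefore depends on a host supplying T7 RNA polymerase and can be held off by lac repressor and induced with IPTG. The annotation detects only a fragment of SUP35, and the catalogue describes the insert as Sup35 carrying PrP repeat sequence, in line with the associated study of chimeric yeast prions in which PrP repeats were introduced into Sup35 to test their role in conformational conversion and amyloid assembly. The naming is not fully consistent: the plasmid name reads R1+8H1Q while the insert field reads Sup35R1+4 and "+1 PrP repeat", and the record does not spell out the exact repeat composition or substitutions. The "stop" in the name suggests termination at the end of the insert, so the short downstream match to a T7 gene 10B-derived tag is probably vector sequence that is not translated, although the record does not confirm this. No affinity tag is annotated. The likely use is recombinant protein production for in vitro amyloid assembly studies.
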