Addgene plasmid #17725: pJC25R1+8H1Qstop
Depositing lab: Susan Lindquist. Depositing organization: Whitehead Institute for Biomedical Research. Publication: Probing the role of PrP repeats in conformational conversion and amyloid assembly of chimeric yeast prions. Dong J, Bloom JD, Goncharov V, Chattopadhyay M, Millhauser GL, Lynn DG, Scheibel T, Lindquist S. J Biol Chem. 2007 Nov 23. 282(47):34204-12. 10.1074/jbc.M704952200 PubMed 17893150.
Backbone
  Vector backbone: pJC25
  Backbone size w/o insert (bp): 2300
  Vector type: Bacterial Expression
Growth in bacteria
  Bacterial resistance: Ampicillin, 100 μg/mL
  Growth temperature: 37°C
  Growth strain: DH5alpha
  Copy number: High Copy
Gene/Insert
  Gene/Insert name: Sup35R1+4 (alt names: Sup35+1 PrP repeat; sup35)
  Species: S. cerevisiae (budding yeast)
  Insert size (bp): 800
  Entrez Gene: SUP35 (a.k.a. YDR172W, GST1, PNM2, SAL3, SUF12, SUP2, SUP36)
  Cloning method: Restriction Enzyme; 5′ cloning site NdeI (unknown if destroyed); 3′ cloning site BamHI (unknown if destroyed)
  Sequencing primers: 5′ n/a
Terms and licenses: Academic/Nonprofit Terms; Industry Terms: Not Available to Industry
How to cite: pJC25R1+8H1Qstop was a gift from Susan Lindquist (Addgene plasmid # 17725 ; http://n2t.net/addgene:17725 ; RRID:Addgene_17725)
