>Addgene plasmid #17725 | pJC25R1+8H1Qstop | addgene partial sequence | sequence record 23653 | 17725 with T7
ATTCCCTCTGAATATTTTGTTTACTTTAAGAAGGAGATATACATATGTCGGATTCAAACCAAGGCAACAA
TCAGCAAAACTACCAGCAATACAGCCAGAACGGTAACCAACAACAAGGTAACAACAGATACCAAGGTTAT
CAAGCTTACAATGCTCAAGCCCAACCTGCAGGTGGGTACTACCAAAATTACCAAGGTTATTCCGGATATC
CACAAGGTGGAGGTACTTGGGGTCAACCCCATGGAGGAGGTTGGGGTCAACCCCAAGGAGGAGGTTGGGG
TCAACCCCAAGGAGGAGGTTGGGGTCAACCCCAAGGAGGAGGTTGGGGTCAACCCCAAGGAGGAGGTTGG
GGTCAACCCCAAGGAGGAGGTTGGGGTCAACCCCAAGGAGGTGGTTGGGGTCAACCACAAGGCGGCCGTG
GAAATTACAAAAACTTCAACTACAATAACAATTTGCAAGGATATCAAGCTGGTTTCCAACCACAGTCTCA
AGGTATGTCTTTGAACGACTTTCAAAAGCAACAAAAGCAGGCCGCTCCCAAACCAAAGAAGACTTTGAAG
CTTGTCTCCAGTTCCGGTATCAAGTTGGCCAATGCTACCAAGAAGGTTGGCACAAAACCTGCCGAATCTG
ATAAGAAAGAGGAAGAGAAGTCTGCTGAAACCAAAGAACCAACTAAAGAGCCAACAAAGGTCGAAGAACC
AGTTAAAAAGGAGGAGAAACCAGTCCAGACTGAGAAAGACGGAA
